Addgene plasmid #49302: pGGEV_7_XcmI-LacZ
Purpose: (Empty Backbone) Golden Gate entry vector at position 7, LacZ
Depositing lab: Joachim Wittbrodt. Depositing organization: Universitaet Heidelberg. Publication: Golden GATEway cloning--a combinatorial approach to generate fusion and recombination constructs. Kirchmaier S, Lust K, Wittbrodt J. PLoS One. 2013 Oct 7;8(10):e76117. doi: 10.1371/journal.pone.0076117. PubMed 24116091.
Backbone
  Vector backbone: pBluescript
  Backbone manufacturer: Stratagene
  Vector type: cloning vector
Growth in bacteria
  Bacterial resistance: Ampicillin, 100 μg/mL
  Growth temperature: 37°C
  Growth strain: DH5alpha
  Copy number: High Copy
Gene/Insert
  Gene/Insert name: None
Terms and licenses: Academic/Nonprofit Terms; Industry Terms: Not Available to Industry
How to cite: pGGEV_7_XcmI-LacZ was a gift from Joachim Wittbrodt (Addgene plasmid # 49302 ; http://n2t.net/addgene:49302 ; RRID:Addgene_49302)
