[The description below was written by a language model from this plasmid's Addgene catalogue record and pLannotate feature annotations shown in this document.]
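Description:
pGGEV_7_XcmI-LacZ is an empty bacterial cloning vector built on the pBluescript backbone. It serves as the entry vector for position 7 in a Golden GATEway system, a combinatorial approach for generating fusion and recombination constructs. It is maintained in E. coli at high copy through a ColE1/pUC-type origin and selected with ampicillin via the β-lactamase gene and its native promoter. An f1 phage origin from the parental phagemid is also present. No gene or insert is recorded, consistent with its role as a recipient for user-supplied fragments.

The annotated central region contains a lacZα cassette with the lac promoter, lac operator and CAP binding site, flanked by T7 and SP6 phage promoters. The plasmid name suggests that this cassette is a placeholder associated with XcmI sites, which would allow blue/white screening when a fragment replaces or disrupts it. However, the feature table does not annotate any restriction sites, so the position of the XcmI sites, any type IIS sites and the position-specific overhangs cannot be confirmed from the record.

The automated annotation also reports a fragment of the simian CMV IE94 enhancer/promoter, a rabbit β-globin intron with a short adjoining β-globin coding fragment, and an SV40 polyadenylation signal in reverse orientation. The catalogue entry does not explain the role of these eukaryotic elements. Several other short hits, including small lacI, RSF ori and hornet peptide fragments, look like residual or spurious matches rather than functional parts. The vector's intended use is to hold a DNA module at position 7 for ordered multi-fragment assembly.
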