Features (pLannotate 1.2.2; 22 found; start..end, strand, type, name):
      1..456     -  rep_origin     f1 ori (sequence partly withheld): f1 bacteriophage origin of replication; arrow indicates direction of (+) strand synthesis
    461..527     -  CDS            lacZα (fragment): LacZα fragment of β-galactosidase; lacZ fragment
    528..936     +  promoter       CMV IE94 promoter (fragment): enhancer/promoter region of simian cytomegalovirus major immediate early transcription unit IE94
    971..989     +  promoter       SP6 promoter: promoter for bacteriophage SP6 RNA polymerase
   1022..1050    -  rep_origin     f1 ori (fragment): f1 bacteriophage origin of replication; arrow indicates direction of (+) strand synthesis
   1054..1211    -  CDS            lacZα (fragment): LacZα fragment of β-galactosidase; lacZ fragment
   1214..1232    +  promoter       T7 promoter: promoter for bacteriophage T7 RNA polymerase
   1296..1358    -  CDS            VESPI_VESMG (fragment): Experimental evidence at protein level: Swiss-Prot protein existence level 1. Shows contractile activity on isolated ileum smooth muscle. From Vespa magnifica (Hornet).
   1370..1388    -  promoter       SP6 promoter: promoter for bacteriophage SP6 RNA polymerase
   1430..1446    -  protein_bind   lac operator: The lac repressor binds to the lac operator to inhibit transcription in E. coli. This inhibition can be relieved by adding lactose or isopropyl-β-D-thiogalactopyranoside (IPTG). lac repressor encoded by lacI
   1454..1484    -  promoter       lac promoter: promoter for the E. coli lac operon
   1499..1520    -  protein_bind   CAP binding site: CAP binding activates transcription in the presence of cAMP. E. coli catabolite activator protein
   1533..1625    -  CDS            lacI (fragment): lac repressor; lacI; The lac repressor binds to the lac operator to inhibit transcription in E. coli. This inhibition can be relieved by adding lactose or isopropyl-β-D-thiogalactopyranoside (IPTG).
   1627..1661    -  rep_origin     RSF ori (fragment): Plasmids containing the RSF 1030 origin of replication can be propagated in E. coli cells that contain additional plasmids with compatible origins.
   1746..2318    +  intron         β-globin intron: intron from rabbit β-globin gene
   2316..2381    +  CDS            HBB (fragment): HBB_LEPEU - Experimental evidence at protein level: Swiss-Prot protein existence level 1. Involved in oxygen transport from the lung to the various peripheral tissues. From Lepus europaeus (European hare).
   2391..2525    -  polyA_signal   SV40 poly(A) signal: SV40 polyadenylation signal
   2592..2611    +  misc_feature   MCS (fragment): pBluescript multiple cloning site
   2612..2665    -  CDS            lacI (fragment): lac repressor; lacI; The lac repressor binds to the lac operator to inhibit transcription in E. coli. This inhibition can be relieved by adding lactose or isopropyl-β-D-thiogalactopyranoside (IPTG).
   2848..3436    -  rep_origin     ori: high-copy-number ColE1/pMB1/pBR322/pUC origin of replication
   3607..4467    -  CDS            AmpR: β-lactamase; bla; confers resistance to ampicillin, carbenicillin, and related antibiotics
   4468..4572    -  promoter       AmpR promoter: bla
>Addgene plasmid #49302 | pGGEV_7_XcmI-LacZ | depositor full sequence | sequence record 72934 | Full Sequence
AAATTGTAAACGTTAATATTTTGTTAAAATTCGCGTTAAATTTTTGTTAAATCAGCTCATTTTTTAACCA
ATAGGCCGAAATCGGCAAAATCCCTTATAAATCAAAAGAATAGACCGAGATAGGGT
[37 nt withheld, positions 127-163]
AAAGAACGTGGACTCCAACGTCAAAGG
[49 nt withheld, positions 191-239]
T
[91 nt withheld, positions 241-331]
G
[124 nt withheld, positions 333-456]
CCCATTCGCCATTCAGGCTACGCAACTGTTGGGAAGGGCGATCGGTGCGGGCCTCTTCGCTATTACGCCA
GGGCGCCTCCCCCATTGACGTCAATTACGGTAAATGGCCCGCCTGGCTCAATGCCCATTGACGTCAATAG
GACCACCCACCATTGACGTCAATGGGATGGCTCATTGCCCATTCATATCCGTTCTCACGCCCCCTATTGA
CGTCAATGACGGTAAATGGCCCACTTGGCAGTACATCAATATCTATTAATAGTAACTTGGCAAGTACATT
ACTATTGGAAGTACGCCAGGGTACATTGGCAGTACTCCCATTGACGTCAATGGCGGTAAATGGCCCGCGA
TGGCTGCCAAGTACATCCCCATTGACGTCAATGGGGAGGGGCAATGACGCAAATGGGCGTTCCATTGACG
TAAATGGGCGGTAGGCGTGCCTAATGGGAGGTCTATATAAGCAATGCTCGTTTAGGGAACCGCCATTCTG
CCTGGGGACGTCGGAGCAAGCTTGATTTAGGTGACACTATAGAGGTCTCAAGTTGCGGATCCAGCGGTGG
CGTGGCGCGCTTAATGCGCCGCTACAGGGCGCGTCCATTCGCCATTCAGGCTGCGCAACTGTTGGGAAGG
GCGATCGGTGCGGGCCTCTTCGCTATTACGCCAGCTGGCGAAAGGGGGATGTGCTGCAAGGCGATTAAGT
TGGGTAACGCCAGGGTTTTCCCAGTCACGACGTTGTAAAACGACGGCCAGTGAATTGTAATACGACTCAC
TATAGGGCGAATTGGGCCCGACGTCGCATGCTCCCGGCCGCCATGGCGGCCGCGGGAATTCGATATCACT
AGTGAATTCGCGGCCGCCTGCAGGTCGACCATATGGGAGAGCTCCCAACGCGTTGGATGCATAGCTTGAG
TATTCTATAGTGTCACCTAAATAGCTTGGCGTAATCATGGTCATAGCTGTTTCCTGTGTGAAATTGTTAT
CCGCTCACAATTCCACACAACATACGAGCCGGAAGCATAAAGTGTAAAGCCTGGGGTGCCTAATGAGTGA
GCTAACTCACATTAATTGCGTTGCGCTCACTGCCCGCTTTCCAGTCGGGAAACCTGTCGTGCCAGCTGCA
TTAATGAATCGGCCAACGCGCGGGGAGAGGCGGTTTGCGTATTGGGCGCTCTTCCGCTTCCTCGCTCACT
GACTCGCTGCGCTCGCCACGCCACCGCTGGTACCGCCGTGAGACCCTCATCCTCCCGGGTAACTAAGTAA
GGATCTCGACCGATCCTGAGAACTTCAGGGTGAGTTTGGGGACCCTTGATTGTTCTTTCTTTTTCGCTAT
TGTAAAATTCATGTTATATGGAGGGGGCAAAGTTTTCAGGGTGTTGTTTAGAATGGGAAGATGTCCCTTG
TATCACCATGGACCCTCATGATAATTTTGTTTCTTTCACTTTCTACTCTGTTGACAACCATTGTCTCCTC
TTATTTTCTTTTCATTTTCTGTAACTTTTTCGTTAAACTTTAGCTTGCATTTGTAACGAATTTTTAAATT
CACTTTTGTTTATTTGTCAGATTGTAAGTACTTTCTCTAATCACTTTTTTTTCAAGGCAATCAGGGTATA
TTATATTGTACTTCAGCACAGTTTTAGAGAACAATTGTTATAATTAAATGATAAGGTAGAATATTTCTGC
ATATAAATTCTGGCTGGCGTGGAAATATTCTTATTGGTAGAAACAACTACACCCTGGTCATCATCCTGCC
TTTCTCTTTATGGTTACAATGATATACACTGTTTGAGATGAGGATAAAATACTCTGAGTCCAAACCGGGC
CCCTCTGCTAACCATGTTCATGCCTTCTTCTCTTTCCTACAGCTCCTGGGCAACGTGCTGGTTGTTGTGC
TGTCTCATCATTTTGGCAAAGAATTAATTCCTCGACGGATCGTAGATCCAGACATGATAAGATACATTGA
TGAGTTTGGACAAACCACAACTAGAATGCAGTGAAAAAAATGCTTTATTTGTGAAATTTGTGATGCTATT
GCTTTATTTGTAACCATTATAAGCTGCAATAAACAAGTTAACAACAACAATTGCATTCATTTTATGTTTC
AGGTTCAGGGGGAGGTGTGGGAGGTTTTTTAATTCGCGGCCGCTCTAGAACTAGTCTGCATTAATGAATC
GGCCAACGCGCGGGGAGAGGCGGTTTGCGTATTGGGCGCTCTTCCGCTTCCTCGCTCACTGACTCGCTGC
GCTCGGTCGTTCGGCTGCGGCGAGCGGTATCAGCTCACTCAAAGGCGGTAATACGGTTATCCACAGAATC
AGGGGATAACGCAGGAAAGAACATGTGAGCAAAAGGCCAGCAAAAGGCCAGGAACCGTAAAAAGGCCGCG
TTGCTGGCGTTTTTCCATAGGCTCGGCCCCCCTGACGAGCATCACAAAAATCGACGCTCAAGTCAGAGGT
GGCGAAACCCGACAGGACTATAAAGATACCAGGCGTTCCCCCCTGGAAGCTCCCTCGTGCGCTCTCCTGT
TCCGACCCTGCCGCTTACCGGATACCTGTCCGCCTTTCTCCCTTCGGGAAGCGTGGCGCTTTCTCAATGC
TCACGCTGTAGGTATCTCAGTTCGGTGTAGGTCGTTCGCTCCAAGCTGGGCTGTGTGCACGAACCCCCCG
TTCAGCCCGACCGCTGCGCCTTATCCGGTAACTATCGTCTTGAGTCCAACCCGGTAAGACACGACTTATC
GCCACTGGCAGCAGCCACTGGTAACAGGATTAGCAGAGCGAGGTATGTAGGCGGTGCTACAGAGTTCTTG
AAGTGGTGGCCTAACTACGGCTACACTAGAAGGACAGTATTTGGTATCTGCGCTCTGCTGAAGCCAGTTA
CCTTCGGAAAAAGAGTTGGTAGCTCTTGATCCGGCAAACAAACCACCGCTGGTAGCGGTGGTTTTTTTGT
TTGCAAGCAGCAGATTACGCGCAGAAAAAAAGGATCTCAAGAAGATCCTTTGATCTTTTCTACGGGGTCT
GACGCTCAGTGGAACGAAAACTCACGTTAAGGGATTTTGGTCATGAGATTATCAAAAAGGATCTTCACCT
AGATCCTTTTAAATTAAAAATGAAGTTTTAAATCAATCTAAAGTATATATGAGTAAACTTGGTCTGACAG
TTACCAATGCTTAATCAGTGAGGCACCTATCTCAGCGATCTGTCTATTTCGTTCATCCATAGTTGCCTGA
CTGCCCGTCGTGTAGATAACTACGATACGGGAGGGCTTACCATCTGGCCCCAGTGCTGCAATGATACCGC
GGGACCCACGCTCACCGGCTCCAGATTTATCAGCAATAAACCAGCCAGCCGGAAGGGCCGAGCGCAGAAG
TGGTCCTGCAACTTTATCCGCCTCCATCCAGTCTATTAATTGTTGCCGGGAAGCTAGAGTAAGTAGTTCG
CCAGTTAATAGTTTGCGCAACGTTGTTGCCATTGCTACAGGCATCGTGGTGTCACGCTCGTCGTTTGGTA
TGGCTTCATTCAGCTCCGGTTCCCAACGATCAAGGCGAGTTACATGATCCCCCATGTTGTGAAAAAAAGC
GGTTAGCTCCTTCGGTCCTCCGATCGTTGTCAGAAGTAAGTTGGCCGCAGTGTTATCACTCATGCTTATG
GCAGCACTGCATAATTCTCTTACTGTCATGCCATCCGTAAGATGCTTTTCTGTGACTGGTGAGTACTCAA
CCAAGTCATTCTGAGAATAGTGTATGCGGCGACCGAGTTGCTCTTGCCCGGCGTCAATACGGGATAATAC
CGCGCCACATAGCAGAACTTTAAAAGTGCTCATCATTGGAAAACGTTCTTCGGGGCGAAAACTCTCAAGG
ATCTTACCGCTGTTGAGATCCAGTTCGATGTAACCCACTCGTGCACCCAACTGATCTTCAGCATCTTTTA
CTTTCACCAGCGTTTCTGGGTGAGCAAAAACAGGAAGGCAAAATGCCGCAAAAAAGGGAATAAGGGCGAC
ACGGAAATGTTGAATACTCATACTCTTCCTTTTTCAATATTATTGAAGCATTTATCAGGGTTATTGTCTC
ATGAGCGGATACATATTTGAATGTATTTAGAAAAATAAACAAATAGGGGTTCCGCGCACATTTCCCCGAA
AAGTGCCACCTG
