>Addgene plasmid #49302 | pGGEV_7_XcmI-LacZ | addgene partial sequence | sequence record 75908 | CMV-F 5'-CGCAAATGGGCGGTAGGCGTG-3'
CTGCCTGGGGACGTCGGAGCAAGCTTGATTTAGGTGACACTATAGAGGTCTCAAGTTGCGGATCCAGCGG
TGGCGTGGCGCGCTTAATGCGCCGCTACAGGGCGCGTCCATTCGCCATTCAGGCTGCGCAACTGTTGGGA
AGGGCGATCGGTGCGGGCCTCTTCGCTATTACGCCAGCTGGCGAAAGGGGGATGTGCTGCAAGGCGATTA
AGTTGGGTAACGCCAGGGTTTTCCCAGTCACGACGTTGTAAAACGACGGCCAGTGAATTGTAATACGACT
CACTATAGGGCGAATTGGGCCCGACGTCGCATGCTCCCGGCCGCCATGGCGGCCGCGGGAATTCGATATC
ACTAGTGAATTCGCGGCCGCCTGCAGGTCGACCATATGGGAGAGCTCCCAACGCGTTGGATGCATAGCTT
GAGTATTCTATAGTGTCACCTAAATAGCTTGGCGTAATCATGGTCATAGCTGTTTCCTGTGTGAAATTGT
TATCCGCTCACAATTCCACACAACATACGAGCCGGAAGCATAAAGTGTAAAGCCTGGGGTGCCTAATGAG
TGAGCTAACTCACATTAATTGCGTTGCGCTCACTGCCCGCTTTCCAGTCGGGAAACCTGTC
