>Addgene plasmid #49302 | pGGEV_7_XcmI-LacZ | addgene partial sequence | sequence record 77014 | bglob-int-R
GAGGGTCTCACGGCGGTACCAGCGGTGGCGTGGCGAGCGCAGCGAGTCAGTGAGCGAGGAAGCGGAAGAG
CGCCCAATACGCAAACCGCCTCTCCCCGCGCGTTGGCCGATTCATTAATGCAGCTGGCACGACAGGTTTC
CCGACTGGAAAGCGGGCAGTGAGCGCAACGCAATTAATGTGAGTTAGCTCACTCATTAGGCACCCCAGGC
TTTACACTTTATGCTTCCGGCTCGTATGTTGTGTGGAATTGTGAGCGGATAACAATTTCACACAGGAAAC
AGCTATGACCATGATTACGCCAAGCTATTTAGGTGACACTATAGAATACTCAAGCTATGCATCCAACGCG
TTGGGAGCTCTCCCATATGGTCGACCTGCAGGCGGCCGCGAATTCACTAGTGATATCGAATTCCCGCGGC
CGCCATGGCGGCCGGGAGCATGCGACGTCGGGCCCAATTCGCCCTATAGTGAGTCGTATTACAATTCACT
GGCCGTCGTTTTACAACGTCGTGACTGGGAAAACCCTGGCGTTACCCAACTTAATCGCCTTGCAGCACAT
CCCCCTTTCGCCAGCTGGCGTAATAGCGAAGAGGCCCGCACCGATCGCCCTTCCCAACAGTTGCGCAGCC
TGAATGGCGAATGGACGCGCCCTGTAGCGGCGCATTAAGCGCGCCACGCCACCGCTGGATCCGCAACTTG
AGACCTCTATAGTGTCACCTAAATCAAGCTTGCTCCGACGTCCCCAGGCAGAATGGCGGTTCCCTAAACG
AGCATTGCTTATATAGACCTCCCATTA
